>Addgene plasmid #98366 | RNF6_pLX307 | addgene full sequence | sequence record 190434 | Addgene NGS Result
GGCTCGAGGCCTGCAGGTGCAAAGATGGATAAAGTTTTAAACAGAGAGGAATCTTTGCAGCTAATGGACC
TTCTAGGTCTTGAAAGGAGTGGGAATTGGCTCCGGTGCCCGTCAGTGGGCAGAGCGCACATCGCCCACAG
TCCCCGAGAAGTTGGGGGGAGGGGTCGGCAATTGAACCGGTGCCTAGAGAAGGTGGCGCGGGGTAAACTG
GGAAAGTGATGTCGTGTACTGGCTCCGCCTTTTTCCCGAGGGTGGGGGAGAACCGTATATAAGTGCAGTA
GTCGCCGTGAACGTTCTTTTTCGCAACGGGTTTGCCGCCAGAACACAGGTAAGTGCCGTGTGTGGTTCCC
GCGGGCCTGGCCTCTTTACGGGTTATGGCCCTTGCGTGCCTTGAATTACTTCCACCTGGCTGCAGTACGT
GATTCTTGATCCCGAGCTTCGGGTTGGAAGTGGGTGGGAGAGTTCGAGGCCTTGCGCTTAAGGAGCCCCT
TCGCCTCGTGCTTGAGTTGAGGCCTGGCCTGGGCGCTGGGGCCGCCGCGTGCGAATCTGGTGGCACCTTC
GCGCCTGTCTCGCTGCTTTCGATAAGTCTCTAGCCATTTAAAATTTTTGATGACCTGCTGCGACGCTTTT
TTTCTGGCAAGATAGTCTTGTAAATGCGGGCCAAGATCTGCACACTGGTATTTCGGTTTTTGGGGCCGCG
GGCGGCGACGGGGCCCGTGCGTCCCAGCGCACATGTTCGGCGAGGCGGGGCCTGCGAGCGCGGCCACCGA
GAATCGGACGGGGGTAGTCTCAAGCTGGCCGGCCTGCTCTGGTGCCTGGCCTCGCGCCGCCGTGTATCGC
CCCGCCCTGGGCGGCAAGGCTGGCCCGGTCGGCACCAGTTGCGTGAGCGGAAAGATGGCCGCTTCCCGGC
CCTGCTGCAGGGAGCTCAAAATGGAGGACGCGGCGCTCGGGAGAGCGGGCGGGTGAGTCACCCACACAAA
GGAAAAGGGCCTTTCCGTCCTCAGCCGTCGCTTCATGTGACTCCACGGAGTACCGGGCGCCGTCCAGGCA
CCTCGATTAGTTCTCGAGCTTTTGGAGTACGTCGTCTTTAGGTTGGGGGGAGGGGTTTTATGCGATGGAG
TTTCCCCACACTGAGTGGGTGGAGACTGAAGTTAGGCCAGCTTGGCACTTGATGTAATTCTCCTTGGAAT
TTGCCCTTTTTGAGTTTGGATCTTGGTTCATTCTCAAGCCTCAGACAGTGGTTCAAAGTTTTTTTCTTCC
ATTTCAGGTGTCGTGAGGCTAGCATCGATTGATCAACAAGTTTGTACAAAAAAGTTGGCATGAATCAGTC
TAGATCGAGATCAGATGGTGGCAGTGAAGAAACCTTACCTCAAGACCATAATCATCATGAAAATGAGAGA
AGATGGCAGCAAGAGCGTCTCCACAGAGAAGAGGCCTATTATCAGTTTATTAATGAACTCAATGATGAAG
ATTATCGGCTTATGAGAGACCATAATCTTTTAGGCACCCCTGGAGAAATAACATCAGAAGAACTGCAACA
GCGGTTAGATGGCGTCAAGGAACAACTAGCATCTCAGCCTGACTTGAGAGATGGAACGAATTACAGAGAC
TCAGAAGTCCCTAGAGAAAGTTCACATGAAGATTCTCTTCTAGAATGGTTGAACACCTTTCGGCGCACAG
GAAATGCAACTCGAAGTGGACAAAATGGGAACCAAACTTGGAGAGCTGTGAGTCGAACAAACCCGAACAA
TGGAGAGTTTCGGTTTAGTTTGGAAATCCACGTAAATCATGAAAATAGAGGATTTGAAATTCATGGAGAA
GATTATACAGACATTCCACTTTCAGATAGTAACAGAGATCATACTGCAAATAGGCAACAAAGGTCAACTA
GTCCTGTGGCTAGGCGAACAAGAAGCCAAACCTCAGTGAATTTCAATGGTAGTAGTTCCAACATTCCAAG
GACTAGGCTTGCTTCAAGGGGGCAAAATCCAGCTGAAGGATCTTTCTCAACATTGGGAAGGTTAAGAAAT
GGAATTGGGGGAGCAGCTGGCATTCCTCGAGCTAACGCTTCACGCACTAATTTCAGTAGTCACACAAACC
AATCAGGTGGTAGTGAACTCAGGCAAAGGGAGGGGCAACGGTTTGGAGCAGCACATGTTTGGGAAAATGG
GGCTAGAAGTAATGTTACAGTGAGGAATACAAACCAAAGATTAGAGCCAATAAGATTACGATCTACTTCC
AATAGTCGAAGCCGTTCACCAATTCAGAGACAGAGTGGCACTGTTTATCATAATTCCCAAAGGGAAAGTA
GACCAGTACAGCAAACCACTAGAAGATCTGTTAGGAGGAGAGGTAGAACTCGAGTCTTTTTAGAGCAAGA
TAGAGAACGAGAACGCAGAGGTACTGCATATACCCCATTCTCTAATTCAAGGCTTGTGTCAAGAATAACA
GTAGAAGAAGGAGAAGAATCCAGCAGATCCTCAACTGCTGTACGACGACATCCAACAATCACACTGGACC
TTCAAGTGAGAAGGATCCGTCCTGGAGAAAATAGAGATCGGGATAGTATTGCAAATAGAACTCGATCCAG
AGTAGGGCTAGCAGAAAATACAGTCACTATTGAAAGCAATAGTGGGGGCTTTCGCCGAACCATTTCTCGT
TTAGAGCGGTCAGGTATTCGAACCTATGTTAGTACCATAACAGTTCCTCTTCGTAGGATTTCTGAGAATG
AGCTTGTTGAGCCATCATCAGTGGCTCTTCGGTCAATTTTAAGGCAGATCATGACTGGGTTTGGAGAACT
GAGTTCTCTAATGGAGGCCGATTCTGAGTCAGAACTTCAAAGAAATGGCCAGCATTTACCAGACATGCAC
TCAGAACTGAGTAACTTAGGTACAGATAACAACAGGAGCCAGCACAGGGAAGGTTCCTCTCAAGACAGGC
AGGCCCAAGGAGACAGCACTGAAATGCATGGTGAAAACGAGACCACCCAGCCTCATACTCGAAACAGTGA
CAGTAGGGGTGGCAGGCAGTTGCGAAATCCAAACAATTTAGTTGAAACTGGAACACTACCCATTCTTCGC
CTTGCTCACTTTTTTTTACTAAATGAAAGTGATGATGATGATCGAATACGTGGTTTAACCAAAGAGCAGA
TTGACAATCTTTCCACCAGGCACTATGAGCATAACAGTATTGATAGTGAACTAGGTAAAATCTGTAGTGT
TTGTATTAGTGACTATGTAACTGGAAACAAGCTCAGGCAATTACCTTGCATGCATGAATTTCACATTCAT
TGTATTGACCGATGGCTCTCAGAGAATTGCACTTGTCCGATCTGTCGGCAGCCTGTTTTAGGGTCTAACA
TAGCAAACAATGGGTACCCAACTTTCTTGTACAAAGTGGTTGATATCGGTAAGCCTATCCCTAACCCTCT
CCTCGGTCTCGATTCTACGTAGTAATGAACTAGTCCGTAACTTGAAAGTATTTCGATTTCTTGGCTTTAT
ATATCTTGTGGAAAGGACGAGGATTTGAACTAAGAGAGCCATTCACGCGTTAAGTCGACAATCAACCTCT
GGATTACAAAATTTGTGAAAGATTGACTGGTATTCTTAACTATGTTGCTCCTTTTACGCTATGTGGATAC
GCTGCTTTAATGCCTTTGTATCATGCTATTGCTTCCCGTATGGCTTTCATTTTCTCCTCCTTGTATAAAT
CCTGGTTGCTGTCTCTTTATGAGGAGTTGTGGCCCGTTGTCAGGCAACGTGGCGTGGTGTGCACTGTGTT
TGCTGACGCAACCCCCACTGGTTGGGGCATTGCCACCACCTGTCAGCTCCTTTCCGGGACTTTCGCTTTC
CCCCTCCCTATTGCCACGGCGGAACTCATCGCCGCCTGCCTTGCCCGCTGCTGGACAGGGGCTCGGCTGT
TGGGCACTGACAATTCCGTGGTGTTGTCGGGGAAATCATCGTCCTTTCCTTGGCTGCTCGCCTGTGTTGC
CACCTGGATTCTGCGCGGGACGTCCTTCTGCTACGTCCCTTCGGCCCTCAATCCAGCGGACCTTCCTTCC
CGCGGCCTGCTGCCGGCTCTGCGGCCTCTTCCGCGTCTTCGCCTTCGCCCTCAGACGAGTCGGATCTCCC
TTTGGGCCGCCTCCCCGCGTCGACTTTAAGACCAATGACTTACAAGGCAGCTGTAGATCTTAGCCACTTT
TTAAAAGAAAAGGGGGGACTGGAAGGGCTAATTCACTCCCAACGAAGACAAGATCTGCTTTTTGCTTGTA
CTGGGTCTCTCTGGTTAGACCAGATCTGAGCCTGGGAGCTCTCTGGCTAACTAGGGAACCCACTGCTTAA
GCCTCAATAAAGCTTGCCTTGAGTGCTTCAAGTAGTGTGTGCCCGTCTGTTGTGTGACTCTGGTAACTAG
AGATCCCTCAGACCCTTTTAGTCAGTGTGGAAAATCTCTAGCAGTACGTATAGTAGTTCATGTCATCTTA
TTATTCAGTATTTATAACTTGCAAAGAAATGAATATCAGAGAGTGAGAGGAACTTGTTTATTGCAGCTTA
TAATGGTTACAAATAAAGCAATAGCATCACAAATTTCACAAATAAAGCATTTTTTTCACTGCATTCTAGT
TGTGGTTTGTCCAAACTCATCAATGTATCTTATCATGTCTGGCTCTAGCTATCCCGCCCCTAACTCCGCC
CATCCCGCCCCTAACTCCGCCCAGTTCCGCCCATTCTCCGCCCCATGGCTGACTAATTTTTTTTATTTAT
GCAGAGGCCGAGGCCGCCTCGGCCTCTGAGCTATTCCAGAAGTAGTGAGGAGGCTTTTTTGGAGGCCTAG
GGACGTACCCAATTCGCCCTATAGTGAGTCGTATTACGCGCGCTCACTGGCCGTCGTTTTACAACGTCGT
GACTGGGAAAACCCTGGCGTTACCCAACTTAATCGCCTTGCAGCACATCCCCCTTTCGCCAGCTGGCGTA
ATAGCGAAGAGGCCCGCACCGATCGCCCTTCCCAACAGTTGCGCAGCCTGAATGGCGAATGGG
[124 nt withheld, positions 5034-5157]
C
[91 nt withheld, positions 5159-5249]
A
[49 nt withheld, positions 5251-5299]
CCTTTGACGTTGGAGTCCACGTTCTTT
[37 nt withheld, positions 5327-5363]
ACCCTATCTCGGTCTATTCTTTTGATTTATAAGGGATTTTGCCGATTTCGGCCTATTGGTTAAAAAATGA
GCTGATTTAACAAAAATTTAACGCGAATTTTAACAAAATATTAACGCTTACAATTTAGGTGGCACTTTTC
GGGGAAATGTGCGCGGAACCCCTATTTGTTTATTTTTCTAAATACATTCAAATATGTATCCGCTCATGAG
ACAATAACCCTGATAAATGCTTCAATAATATTGAAAAAGGAAGAGTATGAGTATTCAACATTTCCGTGTC
GCCCTTATTCCCTTTTTTGCGGCATTTTGCCTTCCTGTTTTTGCTCACCCAGAAACGCTGGTGAAAGTAA
AAGATGCTGAAGATCAGTTGGGTGCACGAGTGGGTTACATCGAACTGGATCTCAACAGCGGTAAGATCCT
TGAGAGTTTTCGCCCCGAAGAACGTTTTCCAATGATGAGCACTTTTAAAGTTCTGCTATGTGGCGCGGTA
TTATCCCGTATTGACGCCGGGCAAGAGCAACTCGGTCGCCGCATACACTATTCTCAGAATGACTTGGTTG
AGTACTCACCAGTCACAGAAAAGCATCTTACGGATGGCATGACAGTAAGAGAATTATGCAGTGCTGCCAT
AACCATGAGTGATAACACTGCGGCCAACTTACTTCTGACAACGATCGGAGGACCGAAGGAGCTAACCGCT
TTTTTGCACAACATGGGGGATCATGTAACTCGCCTTGATCGTTGGGAACCGGAGCTGAATGAAGCCATAC
CAAACGACGAGCGTGACACCACGATGCCTGTAGCAATGGCAACAACGTTGCGCAAACTATTAACTGGCGA
ACTACTTACTCTAGCTTCCCGGCAACAATTAATAGACTGGATGGAGGCGGATAAAGTTGCAGGACCACTT
CTGCGCTCGGCCCTTCCGGCTGGCTGGTTTATTGCTGATAAATCTGGAGCCGGTGAGCGTGGGTCTCGCG
GTATCATTGCAGCACTGGGGCCAGATGGTAAGCCCTCCCGTATCGTAGTTATCTACACGACGGGGAGTCA
GGCAACTATGGATGAACGAAATAGACAGATCGCTGAGATAGGTGCCTCACTGATTAAGCATTGGTAACTG
TCAGACCAAGTTTACTCATATATACTTTAGATTGATTTAAAACTTCATTTTTAATTTAAAAGGATCTAGG
TGAAGATCCTTTTTGATAATCTCATGACCAAAATCCCTTAACGTGAGTTTTCGTTCCACTGAGCGTCAGA
CCCCGTAGAAAAGATCAAAGGATCTTCTTGAGATCCTTTTTTTCTGCGCGTAATCTGCTGCTTGCAAACA
AAAAAACCACCGCTACCAGCGGTGGTTTGTTTGCCGGATCAAGAGCTACCAACTCTTTTTCCGAAGGTAA
CTGGCTTCAGCAGAGCGCAGATACCAAATACTGTTCTTCTAGTGTAGCCGTAGTTAGGCCACCACTTCAA
GAACTCTGTAGCACCGCCTACATACCTCGCTCTGCTAATCCTGTTACCAGTGGCTGCTGCCAGTGGCGAT
AAGTCGTGTCTTACCGGGTTGGACTCAAGACGATAGTTACCGGATAAGGCGCAGCGGTCGGGCTGAACGG
GGGGTTCGTGCACACAGCCCAGCTTGGAGCGAACGACCTACACCGAACTGAGATACCTACAGCGTGAGCT
ATGAGAAAGCGCCACGCTTCCCGAAGGGAGAAAGGCGGACAGGTATCCGGTAAGCGGCAGGGTCGGAACA
GGAGAGCGCACGAGGGAGCTTCCAGGGGGAAACGCCTGGTATCTTTATAGTCCTGTCGGGTTTCGCCACC
TCTGACTTGAGCGTCGATTTTTGTGATGCTCGTCAGGGGGGCGGAGCCTATGGAAAAACGCCAGCAACGC
GGCCTTTTTACGGTTCCTGGCCTTTTGCTGGCCTTTTGCTCACATGTTCTTTCCTGCGTTATCCCCTGAT
TCTGTGGATAACCGTATTACCGCCTTTGAGTGAGCTGATACCGCTCGCCGCAGCCGAACGACCGAGCGCA
GCGAGTCAGTGAGCGAGGAAGCGGAAGAGCGCCCAATACGCAAACCGCCTCTCCCCGCGCGTTGGCCGAT
TCATTAATGCAGCTGGCACGACAGGTTTCCCGACTGGAAAGCGGGCAGTGAGCGCAACGCAATTAATGTG
AGTTAGCTCACTCATTAGGCACCCCAGGCTTTACACTTTATGCTTCCGGCTCGTATGTTGTGTGGAATTG
TGAGCGGATAACAATTTCACACAGGAAACAGCTATGACCATGATTACGCCAAGCGCGCAATTAACCCTCA
CTAAAGGGAACAAAAGCTGGAGCTGCAAGCTTAATGTAGTCTTATGCAATACTCTTGTAGTCTTGCAACA
TGGTAACGATGAGTTAGCAACATGCCTTACAAGGAGAGAAAAAGCACCGTGCATGCCGATTGGTGGAAGT
AAGGTGGTACGATCGTGCCTTATTAGGAAGGCAACAGACGGGTCTGACATGGATTGGACGAACCACTGAA
TTGCCGCATTGCAGAGATATTGTATTTAAGTGCCTAGCTCGATACATAAACGGGTCTCTCTGGTTAGACC
AGATCTGAGCCTGGGAGCTCTCTGGCTAACTAGGGAACCCACTGCTTAAGCCTCAATAAAGCTTGCCTTG
AGTGCTTCAAGTAGTGTGTGCCCGTCTGTTGTGTGACTCTGGTAACTAGAGATCCCTCAGACCCTTTTAG
TCAGTGTGGAAAATCTCTAGCAGTGGCGCCCGAACAGGGACTTGAAAGCGAAAGGGAAACCAGAGGAGCT
CTCTCGACGCAGGACTCGGCTTGCTGAAGCGCGCACGGCAAGAGGCGAGGGGCGGCGACTGGTGAGTACG
CCAAAAATTTTGACTAGCGGAGGCTAGAAGGAGAGAGATGGGTGCGAGAGCGTCAGTATTAAGCGGGGGA
GAATTAGATCGCGATGGGAAAAAATTCGGTTAAGGCCAGGGGGAAAGAAAAAATATAAATTAAAACATAT
AGTATGGGCAAGCAGGGAGCTAGAACGATTCGCAGTTAATCCTGGCCTGTTAGAAACATCAGAAGGCTGT
AGACAAATACTGGGACAGCTACAACCATCCCTTCAGACAGGATCAGAAGAACTTAGATCATTATATAATA
CAGTAGCAACCCTCTATTGTGTGCATCAAAGGATAGAGATAAAAGACACCAAGGAAGCTTTAGACAAGAT
AGAGGAAGAGCAAAACAAAAGTAAGACCACCGCACAGCAAGCGGCCGCTGATCTTCAGACCTGGAGGAGG
AGATATGAGGGACAATTGGAGAAGTGAATTATATAAATATAAAGTAGTAAAAATTGAACCATTAGGAGTA
GCACCCACCAAGGCAAAGAGAAGAGTGGTGCAGAGAGAAAAAAGAGCAGTGGGAATAGGAGCTTTGTTCC
TTGGGTTCTTGGGAGCAGCAGGAAGCACTATGGGCGCAGCGTCAATGACGCTGACGGTACAGGCCAGACA
ATTATTGTCTGGTATAGTGCAGCAGCAGAACAATTTGCTGAGGGCTATTGAGGCGCAACAGCATCTGTTG
CAACTCACAGTCTGGGGCATCAAGCAGCTCCAGGCAAGAATCCTGGCTGTGGAAAGATACCTAAAGGATC
AACAGCTCCTGGGGATTTGGGGTTGCTCTGGAAAACTCATTTGCACCACTGCTGTGCCTTGGAATGCTAG
TTGGAGTAATAAATCTCTGGAACAGATTTGGAATCACACGACCTGGATGGAGTGGGACAGAGAAATTAAC
AATTACACAAGCTTAATACACTCCTTAATTGAAGAATCGCAAAACCAGCAAGAAAAGAATGAACAAGAAT
TATTGGAATTAGATAAATGGGCAAGTTTGTGGAATTGGTTTAACATAACAAATTGGCTGTGGTATATAAA
ATTATTCATAATGATAGTAGGAGGCTTGGTAGGTTTAAGAATAGTTTTTGCTGTACTTTCTATAGTGAAT
AGAGTTAGGCAGGGATATTCACCATTATCGTTTCAGACCCACCTCCCAACCCCGAGGGGACCCATGCATT
GCATCTCAATTAGTCAGCAACCAGGTGTGGAAAGTCCCCAGGCTCCCCAGCAGGCAGAAGTATGCAAAGC
ATGCGTCTCAATTAGTCAGCAACCATAGTCCCGCCCCTAACTCCGCCCATCCCGCCCCTAACTCCGCCCA
GTTCCGCCCATTCTCCGCCCCATGGCTGACTAATTTTTTTTATTTATGCAGAGGCCGAGGCCGCCTCGGC
CTCTGAGCTATTCCAGAAGTAGTGAGGAGGCTTTTTTGGAGGCCTAGGCTTTTGCAAAAAGCTTTCTAGA
GGTACCACCGGAGCTTACCATGACCGAGTACAAGCCCACGGTGCGCCTCGCCACCCGCGACGACGTCCCC
AGGGCCGTACGCACCCTCGCCGCCGCGTTCGCCGACTACCCCGCCACGCGCCACACCGTCGATCCGGACC
GCCACATCGAGCGGGTCACCGAGCTGCAAGAACTCTTCCTCACGCGCGTCGGGCTCGACATCGGCAAGGT
GTGGGTCGCGGACGACGGCGCCGCCGTGGCGGTCTGGACCACGCCGGAGAGCGTCGAAGCGGGGGCGGTG
TTCGCCGAGATCGGCCCGCGCATGGCCGAGTTGAGCGGTTCCCGGCTGGCCGCGCAGCAACAGATGGAAG
GCCTCCTGGCGCCGCACCGGCCCAAGGAGCCCGCGTGGTTCCTGGCCACCGTCGGCGTCTCGCCCGACCA
CCAGGGCAAGGGTCTGGGCAGCGCCGTCGTGCTCCCCGGAGTGGAGGCGGCCGAGCGCGCCGGGGTGCCC
GCCTTCCTGGAGACCTCCGCGCCCCGCAACCTCCCCTTCTACGAGCGGCTCGGCTTCACCGTCACCGCCG
ACGTCGAGGTGCCCGAAGGACCGCGCACCTGGTGCATGACCCGCAAGCCCGGTGCCAGTTAACGAATTCT
AGATCTTGAGACAAATGGCAGTATTCATCCACAATTTTAAAAGAAAAGGGGGGATTGGGGGGTACAGTGC
AGGGGAAAGAATAGTAGACATAATAGCAACAGACATACAAACTAAAGAATTACAAAAACAAATTACAAAA
ATTCAAAATTTTCGGGTTTATTACAGGGACAGCAGAGATCCACTTTGGCGCC
Features (pLannotate 1.2.2; 34 found; start..end, strand, type, name):
     25..91      +  CDS            small t antigen (fragment): SV40 (simian virus 40) small t antigen
     98..1276    +  promoter       EF-1α promoter: strong constitutive promoter for human elongation factor EF-1α
   1297..1314    +  protein_bind   attB1 (fragment): mutant version of attB; core recombination site for the Gateway® BP reaction BP Clonase™
   1320..3374    +  CDS            RNF6: RNF6_HUMAN - Also known as SPG2. Experimental evidence at protein level: Swiss-Prot protein existence level 1. E3 ubiquitin-protein ligase mediating 'Lys-48'-linked polyubiquitination of LIMK1 and its subsequent targeting to the proteasome for degradation. Negatively regulates axonal outgrowth through regulation of the LIMK1 turnover. Mediates 'Lys-6' and 'Lys- 27'-linked polyubiquitination of AR/androgen receptor thereby modulating its transcriptional activity. May also bind DNA and function as a transcriptional regulator. From Homo sapiens (Human).
   3376..3400    -  protein_bind   attB2: mutant version of attB; recombination site for the Gateway® BP reaction BP Clonase™
   3408..3449    +  CDS            V5 tag: epitope tag from simian virus 5
   3465..3518    +  promoter       U6 promoter (fragment): RNA polymerase III promoter for human U6 snRNA
   3560..4148    +  misc_feature   WPRE: woodchuck hepatitis virus posttranscriptional regulatory element
   4199..4218    +  misc_feature   cPPT/CTS (fragment): central polypurine tract and central termination sequence of HIV-1
   4220..4453    +  LTR            3' LTR (ΔU3): self-inactivating 3' long terminal repeat (LTR) from HIV-1
   4531..4652    +  polyA_signal   SV40 poly(A) signal: SV40 polyadenylation signal
   4692..4827    +  rep_origin     SV40 ori: SV40 origin of replication
   4848..4866    -  promoter       T7 promoter: promoter for bacteriophage T7 RNA polymerase
   4874..5029    +  CDS            lacZα (fragment): LacZα fragment of β-galactosidase; lacZ fragment
   5034..5462    +  rep_origin     f1 ori (sequence partly withheld): f1 bacteriophage origin of replication; arrow indicates direction of (+) strand synthesis
   5515..5619    +  promoter       AmpR promoter: bla
   5620..6480    +  CDS            AmpR: β-lactamase; bla; confers resistance to ampicillin, carbenicillin, and related antibiotics
   6651..7239    +  rep_origin     ori: high-copy-number ColE1/pMB1/pBR322/pUC origin of replication
   7422..7514    +  CDS            lacI (fragment): lac repressor; lacI; The lac repressor binds to the lac operator to inhibit transcription in E. coli. This inhibition can be relieved by adding lactose or isopropyl-β-D-thiogalactopyranoside (IPTG).
   7527..7548    +  protein_bind   CAP binding site: CAP binding activates transcription in the presence of cAMP. E. coli catabolite activator protein
   7563..7593    +  promoter       lac promoter: promoter for the E. coli lac operon
   7601..7617    +  protein_bind   lac operator: The lac repressor binds to the lac operator to inhibit transcription in E. coli. This inhibition can be relieved by adding lactose or isopropyl-β-D-thiogalactopyranoside (IPTG). lac repressor encoded by lacI
   7662..7680    +  promoter       T3 promoter: promoter for bacteriophage T3 RNA polymerase
   7708..7934    +  promoter       RSV promoter: Rous sarcoma virus enhancer/promoter
   7935..8115    +  LTR            5' LTR (truncated): truncated 5' long terminal repeat (LTR) from HIV-1
   8162..8287    +  misc_feature   HIV-1 Ψ: packaging signal of human immunodeficiency virus type 1
   8271..8634    +  CDS            HIV-1 gag (fragment): gag protein from human immunodeficiency virus 1; gag
   8780..9013    +  misc_feature   RRE: The Rev response element (RRE) of HIV-1 allows for Rev-dependent mRNA export from the nucleus to the cytoplasm.
   9390..9416    +  CDS            Rev (fragment): human immunodeficiency virus 1 (HIV-1) Rev protein; rev; enhances nuclear export of unspliced and incompletely spliced viral mRNAs
   9423..9446    +  promoter       SV40 promoter (fragment): SV40 early promoter
   9447..9518    +  promoter       SV40 promoter (fragment): SV40 enhancer and early promoter
   9542..9677    +  rep_origin     SV40 ori: SV40 origin of replication
   9723..10319   +  CDS            PuroR (fragment): puromycin N-acetyltransferase; pac from Streptomyces; confers resistance to puromycin
  10368..10485   +  misc_feature   cPPT/CTS: central polypurine tract and central termination sequence of HIV-1
