[The description below was written by a language model from this plasmid's Addgene catalogue record and pLannotate feature annotations shown in this document.]
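Description:
RNF6_pLX307 is a third-generation-style, self-inactivating HIV-1 lentiviral expression plasmid that carries the human RNF6 open reading frame in the pLX307 Gateway destination backbone. In bacteria it is maintained through a high-copy ColE1/pUC-type origin and selected with ampicillin via the β-lactamase gene. An f1 origin and remnants of a lac/T7/T3 cloning region are also annotated. The viral genome is transcribed in packaging cells from an RSV promoter fused to a truncated 5' LTR. It includes the Ψ packaging signal with a partial gag sequence, the Rev response element for Rev-dependent nuclear export, a cPPT/CTS element, a WPRE to enhance transcript expression, and a ΔU3 3' LTR that inactivates LTR promoter activity after integration. An SV40 polyadenylation signal follows the 3' LTR.

Within the provirus there are two expression units. An SV40 early promoter/origin region drives the puromycin N-acetyltransferase gene, allowing puromycin selection of transduced mammalian cells. Downstream, past the cPPT, the constitutive human EF-1α promoter (entered as "E1Fa" in the catalogue) drives RNF6. The RNF6 coding sequence is flanked by attB1 and attB2 sites left by Gateway recombination and is followed by a backbone-encoded C-terminal V5 epitope tag for detection. RNF6 is annotated as an E3 ubiquitin ligase that ubiquitinates LIMK1 and the androgen receptor. Short matches annotated as U6 promoter, small t antigen, lacI and Rev are only fragments and probably not functional parts.

The stated purpose is lentiviral expression of RNF6. The associated publication concerns candidate genes and signalling networks in β-catenin-active cancers.
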