Addgene plasmid #98366: RNF6_pLX307
Purpose: Lentiviral expression of RNF6
Depositing lab: William Hahn & Sefi Rosenbluh. Depositing organization: Monash University. Publication: Genetic and Proteomic Interrogation of Lower Confidence Candidate Genes Reveals Signaling Networks in beta-Catenin-Active Cancers. Rosenbluh J, Mercer J, Shrestha Y, Oliver R, Tamayo P, Doench JG, Tirosh I, Piccioni F, Hartenian E, Horn H, Fagbami L, Root DE, Jaffe J, Lage K, Boehm JS, Hahn WC. Cell Syst. 2016 Sep 28;3(3):302-316.e4. doi: 10.1016/j.cels.2016.09.001. PubMed 27684187.
Backbone
  Vector backbone: pLX307
  Backbone manufacturer: David Root (Addgene plasmid # 41392)
  Vector type: Mammalian Expression, Lentiviral
  Selectable markers: Puromycin
Growth in bacteria
  Bacterial resistance: Ampicillin, 100 μg/mL
  Growth temperature: 37°C
  Growth strain: NEB Stable
  Copy number: High Copy
Gene/Insert
  Gene/Insert name: RNF6
  Species: H. sapiens (human)
  Entrez Gene: RNF6
  Promoter: E1Fa
  Tag / fusion protein: V5 (C terminal on backbone)
  Cloning method: Gateway Cloning
  Sequencing primers: 5′ TTCTTCCATTTCAGGTGTCGTGAG; 3′ GTGGATACGCTGCTTTAATGCCTT
Terms and licenses: Academic/Nonprofit Terms; Industry Terms: Not Available to Industry
How to cite: RNF6_pLX307 was a gift from William Hahn & Sefi Rosenbluh (Addgene plasmid # 98366 ; http://n2t.net/addgene:98366 ; RRID:Addgene_98366)
